>Addgene plasmid #63031 | Or35a-Gal4 | addgene partial sequence | sequence record 132353 | GAL4Nterm-R 5'-tcagatgtgccctagtcagc-3'
GGGAGAGTAGCGACACTCCCAGTTGTTCTTCAGACACTTGGCGCACTTCGGTTTTTCTTTGGAGCACTTG
AGCTTTTTAAGTCGGCAAATATCGCATGCTTGTTCGATAGAAGACAGAAGCTTGATATCGCCTCCCAGAC
CGGCAACGAAAATCACGTTCTTGTTGGTCAAAGTAAACGACATGGTGACTTCTTTTTTGCTTTAGCAGGC
TCTTTCGATCCCCGGGAATTGGTCGACTCTAGCGGTACCTATGGAGTGAAGACTGTTGAATAATGGCTGC
TCTCCTCCGACTTATATATGCACCAGGGATTAGACGGGAGCACAGACGATGACAGTTTCTCAACTTTTAA
ATGAAGTCTCCCATGCGTGCAATGGCTCAATTAAGTTATTATCCTCCAGTTTCAAGCCAAACGGAAACAT
TTGAAAGTCTCACATTAATATTGCCTCATTTACGATGTAATGGCTTGTCCTCGTATAATTGAGCCAACTT
TCAGGACCACCACTGGGGAATTGGGGCTTATTAAGCGCAGGTAATGATGTAAGCAACGGTAAACAATCCA
ATTAAATGCAAAAACTTATTTAAAATTATTGTTATTCAAAACTTTTTATGTACATATCTGATTTTTGGGT
GCACTTAAAAATGAAGGTTTCATTTGGGGCATGCGATATTCGCAGGCTATGCACGTTAATTCTGTCTTTA
ACATTACAACATTACTATGTAACTAAATTAATATTTTATGTTATCCATTCACCGCAGTAAGGCAAATTAT
ATTAGTGTTATATTTACACATTTACAAACATAAACATGCCAAGTTTGATTCATTATTCCACATTTAATGA
GCACCAAACCATCATTAAAAGTGATTGTTTTTATTATTTAAAAAAGCATTCAGCTGCATACAGCACATAA
CAAAAATTGGGAAACTGCAAAAACAAGAATAAATTTCCGTATCAATTACTAACCGTTCACAAATTTCTGT
CATTTAAAGCATTGTTAATTCGTGACATATTTTTGCACGTTTTATACAGCCAACATTTCCGCAGA
