>Addgene plasmid #63031 | Or35a-Gal4 | addgene partial sequence | sequence record 132354 | pCasper-F 5'-gggttttattaacttacat-3'
GTCCTAGGTAATTTCGTAATTATCTCGAGTCAAATTCCCCCACTAAATTTGAAAGTGCATTCCATCTTCC
TCCATGTGGAAAGTAAATTCTGCAGTTTTTCCCCACTGCACATTTGCATTGTTGTTTTGACTGCCGGCGC
CTTTTTGTGCCCATTCCCGAATCCCTATCCCTCTTTAACCCGGCTCTTGGCCAACAGTTCCCGCACTAAT
GACCGACATTGCTTCCTAATTACAAAAGTTTTGCATGCACTCGCTGCAAAAGGGTGGATGGCCGAATTGC
TTGCCGAAAATGGCAAAAAATACAACTTTTAAGTTTATTTTATGTTCTTTATTTAACATTGGAGCGCTTA
AAGTTGAGCTTTTCATTTGGCTTTTAGTGGCCATAACTAACGACTCCATTAACCCAAGGCGGCCGCAATA
CACATGTTTGAGCAGTAAAAAAGGGGGTAAGCCAAACAACAACAAAAATTGCTTTGCCGTAGATGAGGAG
CACTAGCACTCAGTACATTCCAGTTGCGCATATGTCATGTGACACATGCTGACCCAGGAACTGGCCGGAT
CCCGATCCTAGGGCCCACTCTTTCTGGCCATGGGCCGCACTTAATGATAAACAATGCTTGCGGTCAGTTT
AACAAGCCGCGCTATTACCCTGCCACTCAGCCGCCCTTCGTCCTTGGCCCACCACCACCCCTTGCGGCAG
GACCAACAAGCCCACCGCCGCCCGCCCACTCCCGCATAACGAGTGGACAATTTACACGCTGAAACTGAAC
GACAGCGGAAATCTGGTGGCAGCGGGTGGACTTATTGATACCTACCTATTGATCATAACACCTTCAATAA
ACGTCAAAACTAGTTTCTTATGGCTGTTGTCAGCGCATTTTTCAAATCAGTCTTACAGAAGTCGTTACTA
AACAAACTGTGTAGTATAACAATTACCCGTTGTCATTTACAACTGCTTAAATTCCAAATACCCTTCTTTA
AAAAACCTGCAGCTTAGCAATACATACATGTGTATAATACCCTTAAAGTCCACGATTCCCTAATAATTCC
ACAACAAGTATAGACGGCCAACCAAGGAAAA
