[The description below was written by a language model from this plasmid's Addgene catalogue record.]
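Description:
Or35a-Gal4 is an insect expression plasmid built on the pCasperAUG-Gal4-X backbone (about 12 kb without insert), designed to drive the yeast transcription factor Gal4 in the expression pattern of the Drosophila melanogaster odorant receptor gene Or35a. It is propagated in E. coli under ampicillin selection; the record gives no copy number and includes no feature table, so the bacterial origin, any fly transformation marker and any transposon ends are not documented here. The pCasper name suggests a P-element-type fly transformation vector, but the record does not confirm this.

The insert is a roughly 3.9 kb fragment of D. melanogaster Or35a promoter sequence, cloned 5' of the Gal4 coding region. The same restriction site, Asp718I, was used at both ends and is retained on both sides, so the fragment could in principle have gone in either way round; its orientation is something to verify rather than assume. The backbone supplies the coding sequence: the first 18 amino acids of Drosophila ADH fused to yeast Gal4 residues 1–881. This presumably provides the start codon for translation, as the "AUG" in the backbone name suggests, leaving the cloned regulatory DNA to determine where and when the fusion is transcribed.

The construct serves as the driver half of the binary Gal4/UAS system. In flies carrying it, Gal4 should be made in the cells where the Or35a regulatory sequences are active, and can then switch on any UAS-linked reporter or effector transgene. This allows labelling or manipulation of Or35a-expressing olfactory neurons, consistent with the associated work on the genetic and functional organisation of the antennal lobe.
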