Addgene plasmid #63031: Or35a-Gal4
Purpose: To express Gal4 in the pattern of the Drosophila melanogaster odorant receptor Or35a, using the promoter sequences of the gene cloned 5' of Gal4
Depositing lab: Leslie Vosshall. Depositing organization: Rockefeller University. Publication: Genetic and functional subdivision of the Drosophila antennal lobe. Fishilevich E, Vosshall LB. Curr Biol. 2005 Sep 6;15(17):1548-53. 10.1016/j.cub.2005.07.066 PubMed 16139209.
Backbone
  Vector backbone: pCasperAUG-Gal4-X
  Backbone manufacturer: Leslie Vosshall Lab
  Backbone size w/o insert (bp): 12000
  Vector type: Insect Expression
Growth in bacteria
  Bacterial resistance: Ampicillin, 100 μg/mL
  Growth temperature: 37°C
  Growth strain: DH5alpha
  Copy number: Unknown
Gene/Insert
  Gene/Insert name: Drosophila melanogaster Or35a promoter
  Species: D. melanogaster (fly)
  Insert size (bp): 3880
  Tag / fusion protein: Drosophila ADH (aa's 1-18) fused to Yeast Gal4 (aa's 1-881) (C terminal on backbone)
  Cloning method: Restriction Enzyme; 5′ cloning site Asp718I (not destroyed); 3′ cloning site Asp718I (not destroyed)
  Sequencing primers: 5′ pCasper-F 5'-gggttttattaacttacat-3'; 3′ GAL4Nterm-R 5'-tcagatgtgccctagtcagc-3'
Terms and licenses: Academic/Nonprofit Terms; Industry Terms: Not Available to Industry
How to cite: Or35a-Gal4 was a gift from Leslie Vosshall (Addgene plasmid # 63031 ; http://n2t.net/addgene:63031 ; RRID:Addgene_63031)
